>Addgene plasmid #169770 | IKKε v2-V5 | addgene full sequence | sequence record 334989 | Addgene NGS Result
AATTAATTCTGTGGAATGTGTGTCAGTTAGGGTGTGGAAAGTCCCCAGGCTCCCCAGCAGGCAGAAGTAT
GCAAAGCATGCATCTCAATTAGTCAGCAACCAGGTGTGGAAAGTCCCCAGGCTCCCCAGCAGGCAGAAGT
ATGCAAAGCATGCATCTCAATTAGTCAGCAACCATAGTCCCGCCCCTAACTCCGCCCATCCCGCCCCTAA
CTCCGCCCAGTTCCGCCCATTCTCCGCCCCATGGCTGACTAATTTTTTTTATTTATGCAGAGGCCGAGGC
CGCCTCTGCCTCTGAGCTATTCCAGAAGTAGTGAGGAGGCTTTTTTGGAGGCCTAGGCTTTTGCAAAAAG
CTCCCGGGAGCTTGTATATCCATTTTCGGATCTGATCAAGAGACAGGATGAGGATCGTTTCGCATGATTG
AACAAGATGGATTGCACGCAGGTTCTCCGGCCGCTTGGGTGGAGAGGCTATTCGGCTATGACTGGGCACA
ACAGACAATCGGCTGCTCTGATGCCGCCGTGTTCCGGCTGTCAGCGCAGGGGCGCCCGGTTCTTTTTGTC
AAGACCGACCTGTCCGGTGCCCTGAATGAACTGCAGGACGAGGCAGCGCGGCTATCGTGGCTGGCCACGA
CGGGCGTTCCTTGCGCAGCTGTGCTCGACGTTGTCACTGAAGCGGGAAGGGACTGGCTGCTATTGGGCGA
AGTGCCGGGGCAGGATCTCCTGTCATCTCACCTTGCTCCTGCCGAGAAAGTATCCATCATGGCTGATGCA
ATGCGGCGGCTGCATACGCTTGATCCGGCTACCTGCCCATTCGACCACCAAGCGAAACATCGCATCGAGC
GAGCACGTACTCGGATGGAAGCCGGTCTTGTCGATCAGGATGATCTGGACGAAGAGCATCAGGGGCTCGC
GCCAGCCGAACTGTTCGCCAGGCTCAAGGCGCGCATGCCCGACGGCGAGGATCTCGTCGTGACCCATGGC
GATGCCTGCTTGCCGAATATCATGGTGGAAAATGGCCGCTTTTCTGGATTCATCGACTGTGGCCGGCTGG
GTGTGGCGGACCGCTATCAGGACATAGCGTTGGCTACCCGTGATATTGCTGAAGAGCTTGGCGGCGAATG
GGCTGACCGCTTCCTCGTGCTTTACGGTATCGCCGCTCCCGATTCGCAGCGCATCGCCTTCTATCGCCTT
CTTGACGAGTTCTTCTGAGCGGGACTCTGGGGTTCGCGAAATGACCGACCAAGCGACGCCCAACCTGCCA
TCACGAGATTTCGATTCCACCGCCGCCTTCTATGAAAGGTTGGGCTTCGGAATCGTTTTCCGGGACGCCG
GCTGGATGATCCTCCAGCGCGGGGATCTCATGCTGGAGTTCTTCGCCCACCCCAACTTGTTTATTGCAGC
TTATAATGGTTACAAATAAAGCAATAGCATCACAAATTTCACAAATAAAGCATTTTTTTCACTGCATTCT
AGTTGTGGTTTGTCCAAACTCATCAATGTATCTTATCATGTCTGTATACCGTCGACCTCTAGCTAGAGCT
TGGCGTAATCATGGTCATAGCTGTTTCCTGTGTGAAATTGTTATCCGCTCACAATTCCACACAACATACG
AGCCGGAAGCATAAAGTGTAAAGCCTGGGGTGCCTAATGAGTGAGCTAACTCACATTAATTGCGTTGCGC
TCACTGCCCGCTTTCCAGTCGGGAAACCTGTCGTGCCAGCTGCATTAATGAATCGGCCAACGCGCGGGGA
GAGGCGGTTTGCGTATTGGGCGCTCTTCCGCTTCCTCGCTCACTGACTCGCTGCGCTCGGTCGTTCGGCT
GCGGCGAGCGGTATCAGCTCACTCAAAGGCGGTAATACGGTTATCCACAGAATCAGGGGATAACGCAGGA
AAGAACATGTGAGCAAAAGGCCAGCAAAAGGCCAGGAACCGTAAAAAGGCCGCGTTGCTGGCGTTTTTCC
ATAGGCTCCGCCCCCCTGACGAGCATCACAAAAATCGACGCTCAAGTCAGAGGTGGCGAAACCCGACAGG
ACTATAAAGATACCAGGCGTTTCCCCCTGGAAGCTCCCTCGTGCGCTCTCCTGTTCCGACCCTGCCGCTT
ACCGGATACCTGTCCGCCTTTCTCCCTTCGGGAAGCGTGGCGCTTTCTCATAGCTCACGCTGTAGGTATC
TCAGTTCGGTGTAGGTCGTTCGCTCCAAGCTGGGCTGTGTGCACGAACCCCCCGTTCAGCCCGACCGCTG
CGCCTTATCCGGTAACTATCGTCTTGAGTCCAACCCGGTAAGACACGACTTATCGCCACTGGCAGCAGCC
ACTGGTAACAGGATTAGCAGAGCGAGGTATGTAGGCGGTGCTACAGAGTTCTTGAAGTGGTGGCCTAACT
ACGGCTACACTAGAAGAACAGTATTTGGTATCTGCGCTCTGCTGAAGCCAGTTACCTTCGGAAAAAGAGT
TGGTAGCTCTTGATCCGGCAAACAAACCACCGCTGGTAGCGGTGGTTTTTTTGTTTGCAAGCAGCAGATT
ACGCGCAGAAAAAAAGGATCTCAAGAAGATCCTTTGATCTTTTCTACGGGGTCTGACGCTCAGTGGAACG
AAAACTCACGTTAAGGGATTTTGGTCATGAGATTATCAAAAAGGATCTTCACCTAGATCCTTTTAAATTA
AAAATGAAGTTTTAAATCAATCTAAAGTATATATGAGTAAACTTGGTCTGACAGTTACCAATGCTTAATC
AGTGAGGCACCTATCTCAGCGATCTGTCTATTTCGTTCATCCATAGTTGCCTGACTCCCCGTCGTGTAGA
TAACTACGATACGGGAGGGCTTACCATCTGGCCCCAGTGCTGCAATGATACCGCGAGACCCACGCTCACC
GGCTCCAGATTTATCAGCAATAAACCAGCCAGCCGGAAGGGCCGAGCGCAGAAGTGGTCCTGCAACTTTA
TCCGCCTCCATCCAGTCTATTAATTGTTGCCGGGAAGCTAGAGTAAGTAGTTCGCCAGTTAATAGTTTGC
GCAACGTTGTTGCCATTGCTACAGGCATCGTGGTGTCACGCTCGTCGTTTGGTATGGCTTCATTCAGCTC
CGGTTCCCAACGATCAAGGCGAGTTACATGATCCCCCATGTTGTGCAAAAAAGCGGTTAGCTCCTTCGGT
CCTCCGATCGTTGTCAGAAGTAAGTTGGCCGCAGTGTTATCACTCATGGTTATGGCAGCACTGCATAATT
CTCTTACTGTCATGCCATCCGTAAGATGCTTTTCTGTGACTGGTGAGTACTCAACCAAGTCATTCTGAGA
ATAGTGTATGCGGCGACCGAGTTGCTCTTGCCCGGCGTCAATACGGGATAATACCGCGCCACATAGCAGA
ACTTTAAAAGTGCTCATCATTGGAAAACGTTCTTCGGGGCGAAAACTCTCAAGGATCTTACCGCTGTTGA
GATCCAGTTCGATGTAACCCACTCGTGCACCCAACTGATCTTCAGCATCTTTTACTTTCACCAGCGTTTC
TGGGTGAGCAAAAACAGGAAGGCAAAATGCCGCAAAAAAGGGAATAAGGGCGACACGGAAATGTTGAATA
CTCATACTCTTCCTTTTTCAATATTATTGAAGCATTTATCAGGGTTATTGTCTCATGAGCGGATACATAT
TTGAATGTATTTAGAAAAATAAACAAATAGGGGTTCCGCGCACATTTCCCCGAAAAGTGCCACCTGACGT
CGACGGATCGGGAGATCTCCCGATCCCCTATGGTGCACTCTCAGTACAATCTGCTCTGATGCCGCATAGT
TAAGCCAGTATCTGCTCCCTGCTTGTGTGTTGGAGGTCGCTGAGTAGTGCGCGAGCAAAATTTAAGCTAC
AACAAGGCAAGGCTTGACCGACAATTGCATGAAGAATCTGCTTAGGGTTAGGCGTTTTGCGCTGCTTCGC
GATGTACGGGCCAGATATACGCGTTGACATTGATTATTGACTAGTTATTAATAGTAATCAATTACGGGGT
CATTAGTTCATAGCCCATATATGGAGTTCCGCGTTACATAACTTACGGTAAATGGCCCGCCTGGCTGACC
GCCCAACGACCCCCGCCCATTGACGTCAATAATGACGTATGTTCCCATAGTAACGCCAATAGGGACTTTC
CATTGACGTCAATGGGTGGAGTATTTACGGTAAACTGCCCACTTGGCAGTACATCAAGTGTATCATATGC
CAAGTACGCCCCCTATTGACGTCAATGACGGTAAATGGCCCGCCTGGCATTATGCCCAGTACATGACCTT
ATGGGACTTTCCTACTTGGCAGTACATCTACGTATTAGTCATCGCTATTACCATGGTGATGCGGTTTTGG
CAGTACATCAATGGGCGTGGATAGCGGTTTGACTCACGGGGATTTCCAAGTCTCCACCCCATTGACGTCA
ATGGGAGTTTGTTTTGGCACCAAAATCAACGGGACTTTCCAAAATGTCGTAACAACTCCGCCCCATTGAC
GCAAATGGGCGGTAGGCGTGTACGGTGGGAGGTCTATATAAGCAGAGCTCTCTGGCTAACTAGAGAACCC
ACTGCTTACTGGCTTATCGAAATTAATACGACTCACTATAGGGAGACCCAAGCTGGCTAGTTAAGCTTAT
GCAGAGCACAGCCAATTACCTGTGGCACACAGATGACCTGCTGGGGCAGGGGGCCACTGCCAGTGTGTAC
AAGGCCCGCAACAAGAAATCCGGAGAGCTGGTTGCTGTGAAGGTCTTCAACACTACCAGCTACCTGCGGC
CCCGCGAGGTGCAGGTGAGGGAGTTTGAGGTCCTGCGGAAGCTGAACCACCAGAACATCGTCAAGCTCTT
TGCGGTGGAGGAGACGGGCGGAAGCCGGCAGAAGGTACTGGTGATGGAGTACTGCTCCAGTGGGAGCCTG
CTGAGTGTGCTGGAGAGCCCTGAGAATGCCTTTGGGCTGCCTGAGGATGAGTTCCTGGTGGTGCTGCGCT
GTGTGGTGGCCAGCATGAACCACCTGCGGGAGAACGGCATTGTGCATCGCGACATCAAGCCGGGGAACAT
CATGCGCCTCGTAGGGGAGGAGGGGCAGAGCATCTACAAGCTGACAGACTTCGGCGCTGCCCGGGAGCTG
GATGATGATGAGAAGTTCGTCTCGGTCTATGGGACTGAGGAGTACCTGCATCCCGACATGTATGAGCGGG
CGGTGCTTCGAAAGCCCCAGCAAAAAGCGTTCGGGGTGACTGTGGATCTCTGGAGCATTGGAGTGACCTT
GTACCATGCAGCCACTGGCAGCCTGCCCTTCATCCCCTTTGGTGGGCCACGGCGGAACAAGGAGATCATG
TACCGGATCACCACGGAGAAGCCGGCTGGGGCCATTGCAGGTGCCCAGAGGCGGGAGAACGGGCCCCTGG
AGTGGAGCTACACCCTCCCCATCACCTGCCAGCTGTCACTGGGGCTGCAGAGCCAGCTGGTGCCCATCCT
GGCCAACATCCTGGAGGTGGAGCAGGCCAAGTGCTGGGGCTTCGGCCAGTTCTTTGCGGAGACCAGTGAC
ATCCTGCAGCGAGTTGTCGTCCATGTCTTCTCCCTGTCCCAGGCAGTCCTGCACCACATCTATATCCATG
CCCACAACACGATAGCCATTTTCCAGGAGGCCGTGCACAAGCAGACCAGTGTGGCCCCCCGACACCAGGA
GTACCTCTTTGAGGGTCACCTCTGTGTCCTCGAGCCCAGCGTCTCAGCACAGCACATCGCCCACACGACG
GCAAGCAGCCCCCTGACCCTCTTCAGCACAGCCATCCCTAAGGGGCTGGCCTTCAGGGACCCTGCTCTGG
ACGTCCCCAAGTTCGTCCCCAAAGTGGACCTGCAGGCGGATTACAACACTGCCAAGGGCGTGTTGGGCGC
CGGCTACCAGGCCCTGCGGCTGGCACGGGCCCTGCTGGATGGGCAGGAGCTAATGTTTCGGGGGCTGCAC
TGGGTCATGGAGGTGCTCCAGGCCACATGCAGACGGACTCTGGAAGTGGCAAGGACATCCCTCCTCTACC
TCAGCAGCAGCCTGGGAACTGAGAGGTTCAGCAGCGTGGCTGGAACGCCTGAGATCCAGGAACTGAAGGC
GGCTGCAGAACTGAGGTCCAGGCTGCGGACTCTAGCGGAGGTCCTCTCCAGATGCTCCCAAAATATCACG
GAGACCCAGGAGAGCCTGAGCAGCCTGAACCGGGAGCTGGTGAAGAGCCGGGATCAGGTACATGAGGACA
GAAGCATCCAGCAGATTCAGTGCTGTTTGGACAAGATGAACTTCATCTACAAACAGTTCAAGAAGTCTAG
GATGAGGCCAGGGCTTGGCTACAACGAGGAGCAGATTCACAAGCTGGATAAGGTGAATTTCAGTCATTTA
GCCAAAAGACTCCTGCAGGTGTTCCAGGAGGAGTGCGTGCAGAAGTATCAAGCGTCCTTAGTCACACACG
GCAAGAGGATGAGGGTGGTGCACGAGACCAGGAACCACCTGCGCCTGGTTGGCTGTTCTGTGGCTGCCTG
TAACACAGAAGCCCAGGGGGTCCAGGAGAGTCTCAGCAAGCATGCAAGAGCTCTGCGAGGGGATGAAGCT
GCTGGCATCGGTCTAGAGGGCCCGCGGTTCGAAGGTAAGCCTATCCCTAACCCTCTCCTCGGTCTCGATT
CTACGCGTACCGGTCATCATCACCATCACCATTGAGTTTAAACCCGCTGATCAGCCTCGACTGTGCCTTC
TAGTTGCCAGCCATCTGTTGTTTGCCCCTCCCCCGTGCCTTCCTTGACCCTGGAAGGTGCCACTCCCACT
GTCCTTTCCTAATAAAATGAGGAAATTGCATCGCATTGTCTGAGTAGGTGTCATTCTATTCTGGGGGGTG
GGGTGGGGCAGGACAGCAAGGGGGAGGATTGGGAAGACAATAGCAGGCATGCTGGGGATGCGGTGGGCTC
TATGGCTTCTGAGGCGGAAAGAACCAGCTGGGGCTCTAGGGGGTATCCCC
[124 nt withheld, positions 6981-7104]
C
[91 nt withheld, positions 7106-7196]
A
[49 nt withheld, positions 7198-7246]
CCTTTGACGTTGGAGTCCACGTTCTTT
[37 nt withheld, positions 7274-7310]
ACCCTATCTCGGTCTATTCTTTTGATTTATAAGGGATTTTGCCGATTTCGGCCTATTGGTTAAAAAATGA
GCTGATTTAACAAAAATTTAACGCG
Features (pLannotate 1.2.2; 21 found; start..end, strand, type, name):
     18..347     +  promoter       SV40 promoter: SV40 enhancer and early promoter
    414..1205    +  CDS            neo: KKA2_KLEPN - Also known as kan, nptII. Experimental evidence at protein level: Swiss-Prot protein existence level 1. Resistance to kanamycin, neomycin, paromomycin, ribostamycin, butirosin and gentamicin B. From Klebsiella pneumoniae.
   1231..1389    +  CDS            ble (fragment): BLE_KLEPN - Experimental evidence at protein level: Swiss-Prot protein existence level 1. Binding protein with a strong affinity to the bleomycin family of antibiotics. Binds to CL990; an antimitotic-antibiotic compound. From Klebsiella pneumoniae.
   1384..1505    +  polyA_signal   SV40 poly(A) signal: SV40 polyadenylation signal
   1578..1594    -  protein_bind   lac operator: The lac repressor binds to the lac operator to inhibit transcription in E. coli. This inhibition can be relieved by adding lactose or isopropyl-β-D-thiogalactopyranoside (IPTG). lac repressor encoded by lacI
   1602..1632    -  promoter       lac promoter: promoter for the E. coli lac operon
   1647..1668    -  protein_bind   CAP binding site: CAP binding activates transcription in the presence of cAMP. E. coli catabolite activator protein
   1681..1773    -  CDS            lacI (fragment): lac repressor; lacI; The lac repressor binds to the lac operator to inhibit transcription in E. coli. This inhibition can be relieved by adding lactose or isopropyl-β-D-thiogalactopyranoside (IPTG).
   1956..2544    -  rep_origin     ori: high-copy-number ColE1/pMB1/pBR322/pUC origin of replication
   2715..3575    -  CDS            AmpR: β-lactamase; bla; confers resistance to ampicillin, carbenicillin, and related antibiotics
   3576..3680    -  promoter       AmpR promoter: bla
   3739..3791    -  misc_feature   bom (fragment): basis of mobility region from pBR322
   3946..4325    +  enhancer       CMV enhancer: human cytomegalovirus immediate early enhancer
   4326..4529    +  promoter       CMV promoter: human cytomegalovirus (CMV) immediate early promoter
   4525..4558    +  LTR            5' LTR (truncated) (fragment): truncated 5' long terminal repeat (LTR) from HIV-1
   4574..4592    +  promoter       T7 promoter: promoter for bacteriophage T7 RNA polymerase
   4619..6550    +  CDS            IKBKE (fragment): IKKE_HUMAN - Also known as IKKE, IKKI, KIAA0151. Experimental evidence at protein level: Swiss-Prot protein existence level 1. Serine/threonine kinase that plays an essential role in regulating inflammatory responses to viral infection, through the activation of the type I IFN, NF-kappa-B and STAT signaling. Also involved in TNFA and inflammatory cytokines, like Interleukin-1, signaling. Following activation of viral RNA sensors, such as RIG-I- like receptors, associates with DDX3X and phosphorylates interferon regulatory factors (IRFs), IRF3 and IRF7, as well as DDX3X. This activity allows su
   6614..6655    +  CDS            V5 tag: epitope tag from simian virus 5
   6711..6935    +  polyA_signal   bGH poly(A) signal: bovine growth hormone polyadenylation signal
   6939..6960    +  promoter       SV40 promoter (fragment): SV40 enhancer and early promoter
   6981..4       +  rep_origin     f1 ori (across the origin) (sequence partly withheld): f1 bacteriophage origin of replication; arrow indicates direction of (+) strand synthesis
