[The description below was written by a language model from this plasmid's Addgene catalogue record and pLannotate feature annotations shown in this document.]
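Description:
IKKε v2-V5 is a mammalian expression plasmid built on the Invitrogen pcDNA3.1 V5-His TOPO backbone, carrying the coding sequence of human IKBKE transcript variant 2, an alternatively spliced isoform of the IKKε serine/threonine kinase. IKKε acts downstream of viral RNA sensors, phosphorylating IRF3 and IRF7 and feeding into type I interferon and NF-κB signalling. The insert (about 2 kb, introduced by TOPO cloning) sits downstream of the human CMV immediate-early enhancer and promoter. A T7 promoter lies just upstream of the open reading frame and serves as a sequencing primer site and for in vitro transcription. The open reading frame is followed by the backbone-encoded V5 epitope, giving a C-terminally tagged protein that can be detected or immunoprecipitated with anti-V5 antibodies. Transcripts terminate at the bovine growth hormone polyadenylation signal. The backbone name implies a His tag after V5, but neither the tag field nor the feature table lists one.

A separate cassette, with the SV40 early promoter driving the neomycin phosphotransferase gene and an SV40 poly(A) signal, permits G418 selection of stably transfected mammalian cells. In E. coli the plasmid is maintained at high copy by a ColE1/pUC-type origin and selected with ampicillin through the bla gene. An f1 origin is also present. The short ble, lacI, bom and HIV-1 LTR annotations are fragmentary matches, most likely backbone remnants or spurious hits rather than functional parts. The catalogue total size (6,807 bp) does not match the 7,405 nt full sequencing result, which is closer to the sum of the stated backbone and insert sizes. The stated purpose is expression of IKKε v2 in mammalian cells, and the associated publication concerns IKKε isoform switching in the immune response to enterovirus 71 infection.
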