Addgene plasmid #169770: IKKε v2-V5
Purpose: Express IKKε v2 in mammalian cells
Depositing lab: Sung-Liang Yu. Depositing organization: National Taiwan University. Publication: IKKepsilon isoform switching governs the immune response against EV71 infection. Chang YL, Liao YW, Chen MH, Chang SY, Huang YT, Ho BC, Yu SL. Commun Biol. 2021 Jun 2;4(1):663. doi: 10.1038/s42003-021-02187-x. PubMed 34079066.
Backbone
  Vector backbone: pcDNA3.1 V5-His
  Backbone manufacturer: Invitrogen
  Backbone size w/o insert (bp): 5523
  Total vector size (bp): 6807
  Vector type: Mammalian Expression, Bacterial Expression
  Selectable markers: Neomycin (select with G418)
Growth in bacteria
  Bacterial resistance: Ampicillin, 100 μg/mL
  Growth temperature: 37°C
  Growth strain: DH5alpha
  Copy number: High Copy
Gene/Insert
  Gene/Insert name: Homo sapiens inhibitor of nuclear factor kappa B kinase subunit epsilon (IKBKE), transcript variant 2 (alt name: IKKε v2)
  Species: H. sapiens (human)
  Insert size (bp): 1971
  GenBank ID: NM_001193322
  Tag / fusion protein: V5 tag (C terminal on backbone)
  Entrez Gene: IKBKE (a.k.a. IKK-E, IKK-i, IKKE, IKKI)
  Cloning method: TOPO Cloning
  Sequencing primers: 5′ T7P; 3′ BGHR
Terms and licenses: Academic/Nonprofit Terms; Industry Terms: Not Available to Industry
How to cite: IKKε v2-V5 was a gift from Sung-Liang Yu (Addgene plasmid # 169770 ; http://n2t.net/addgene:169770 ; RRID:Addgene_169770)
