>Addgene plasmid #169770 | IKKε v2-V5 | depositor partial sequence | sequence record 328945 | pcDNA3.1 V5-His
ATGCAGAGCACAGCCAATTACCTGTGGCACACAGATGACCTGCTGGGGCAGGGGGCCACTGCCAGTGTGT
ACAAGGCCCGCAACAAGAAATCCGGAGAGCTGGTTGCTGTGAAGGTCTTCAACACTACCAGCTACCTGCG
GCCCCGCGAGGTGCAGGTGAGGGAGTTTGAGGTCCTGCGGAAGCTGAACCACCAGAACATCGTCAAGCTC
TTTGCGGTGGAGGAGACGGGCGGAAGCCGGCAGAAGGTACTGGTGATGGAGTACTGCTCCAGTGGGAGCC
TGCTGAGTGTGCTGGAGAGCCCTGAGAATGCCTTTGGGCTGCCTGAGGATGAGTTCCTGGTGGTGCTGCG
CTGTGTGGTGGCCAGCATGAACCACCTGCGGGAGAACGGCATTGTGCATCGCGACATCAAGCCGGGGAAC
ATCATGCGCCTCGTAGGGGAGGAGGGGCAGAGCATCTACAAGCTGACAGACTTCGGCGCTGCCCGGGAGC
TGGATGATGATGAGAAGTTCGTCTCGGTCTATGGGACTGAGGAGTACCTGCATCCCGACATGTATGAGCG
GGCGGTGCTTCGAAAGCCCCAGCAAAAAGCGTTCGGGGTGACTGTGGATCTCTGGAGCATTGGAGTGACC
TTGTACCATGCAGCCACTGGCAGCCTGCCCTTCATCCCCTTTGGTGGGCCACGGCGGAACAAGGAGATCA
TGTACCGGATCACCACGGAGAAGCCGGCTGGGGCCATTGCAGGTGCCCAGAGGCGGGAGAACGGGCCCCT
GGAGTGGAGCTACACCCTCCCCATCACCTGCCAGCTGTCACTGGGGCTGCAGAGCCAGCTGGTGCCCATC
CTGGCCAACATCCTGGAGGTGGAGCAGGCCAAGTGCTGGGGCTTCGGCCAGTTCTTTGCGGAGACCAGTG
ACATCCTGCAGCGAGTTGTCGTCCATGTCTTCTCCCTGTCCCAGGCAGTCCTGCACCACATCTATATCCA
TGCCCACAACACGATAGCCATTTTCCAGGAGGCCGTGCACAAGCAGACCAGTGTGGCCCCCCGACACCAG
GAGTACCTCTTTGAGGGTCACCTCTGTGTCCTCGAGCCCAGCGTCTCAGCACAGCACATCGCCCACACGA
CGGCAAGCAGCCCCCTGACCCTCTTCAGCACAGCCATCCCTAAGGGGCTGGCCTTCAGGGACCCTGCTCT
GGACGTCCCCAAGTTCGTCCCCAAAGTGGACCTGCAGGCGGATTACAACACTGCCAAGGGCGTGTTGGGC
GCCGGCTACCAGGCCCTGCGGCTGGCACGGGCCCTGCTGGATGGGCAGGAGCTAATGTTTCGGGGGCTGC
ACTGGGTCATGGAGGTGCTCCAGGCCACATGCAGACGGACTCTGGAAGTGGCAAGGACATCCCTCCTCTA
CCTCAGCAGCAGCCTGGGAACTGAGAGGTTCAGCAGCGTGGCTGGAACGCCTGAGATCCAGGAACTGAAG
GCGGCTGCAGAACTGAGGTCCAGGCTGCGGACTCTAGCGGAGGTCCTCTCCAGATGCTCCCAAAATATCA
CGGAGACCCAGGAGAGCCTGAGCAGCCTGAACCGGGAGCTGGTGAAGAGCCGGGATCAGGTACATGAGGA
CAGAAGCATCCAGCAGATTCAGTGCTGTTTGGACAAGATGAACTTCATCTACAAACAGTTCAAGAAGTCT
AGGATGAGGCCAGGGCTTGGCTACAACGAGGAGCAGATTCACAAGCTGGATAAGGTGAATTTCAGTCATT
TAGCCAAAAGACTCCTGCAGGTGTTCCAGGAGGAGTGCGTGCAGAAGTATCAAGCGTCCTTAGTCACACA
CGGCAAGAGGATGAGGGTGGTGCACGAGACCAGGAACCACCTGCGCCTGGTTGGCTGTTCTGTGGCTGCC
TGTAACACAGAAGCCCAGGGGGTCCAGGAGAGTCTCAGCAAGCATGCAAGAGCTCTGCGAGGGGATGAAG
CTGCTGGCATCGGTCTAGAGGGCCCGCGGTTCGAAGGTAAGCCTATCCCTAACCCTCTCCTCGGTCTCGA
TTCTACG
